Addgene plasmid #234371: pMT1-13X-NOG(AtUBI10)-MTAP-LUC
Purpose: T-DNA vector for expression of the the MoonTag system under the control of the Arabidopsis Ubi10 promoter; Luciferase under control of transactivated promoter by two gRNAs, no gRNA included (NOG)
Depositing lab: Michael Smanski. Depositing organization: University of Minnesota. Publication: Efficient gene activation in plants by the MoonTag programmable transcriptional activator. Casas-Mollano JA, Zinselmeier MH, Sychla A, Smanski MJ. Nucleic Acids Res. 2023 Jul 21;51(13):7083-7093. doi: 10.1093/nar/gkad458. PubMed 37254802.
Backbone
  Vector backbone: pTRANS_220d
  Vector type: Plant Expression, Synthetic Biology
  Selectable markers: Kanamycin for plant selection
Growth in bacteria
  Bacterial resistance: Kanamycin, 50 μg/mL
  Growth temperature: 37°C
  Growth strain: DH5alpha
  Copy number: Unknown
Gene/Insert 1
  Gene/Insert name: NbGP41-sfGFP-VP64-GB1 (alt name: NbGP41-sfGFP-VP64)
  Species: Synthetic; Lama glama, herpes simplex virus
  Promoter: Arabidopsis Ubi10
  Tag / fusion protein: sfGFP; GB1
  Cloning method: Golden Gate
  Sequencing primers: 5′ none
Gene/Insert 2
  Gene/Insert name: Luciferase
  Promoter: MTAP1 (synthetic)
  Cloning method: Golden Gate
  Sequencing primers: 5′ none
Gene/Insert 3
  Gene/Insert name: dCas9-13XGP41
  Promoter: Arabidopsis Ubi10
  Tag / fusion protein: GP41
  Cloning method: Golden Gate
  Sequencing primers: 5′ none
Terms and licenses: Academic/Nonprofit Terms; Industry Terms: Not Available to Industry
How to cite: pMT1-13X-NOG(AtUBI10)-MTAP-LUC was a gift from Michael Smanski (Addgene plasmid # 234371 ; http://n2t.net/addgene:234371 ; RRID:Addgene_234371)
