[The description below was written by a language model from this plasmid's Addgene catalogue record and pLannotate feature annotations shown in this document.]
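Description:
pMT1-13X-NOG(AtUBI10)-MTAP-LUC is a roughly 21 kb binary T-DNA vector built on the pTRANS_220d backbone by Golden Gate assembly, intended for Agrobacterium-mediated delivery into plant cells. Outside the T-DNA borders it carries a ColE1/pMB1-type origin with the pBR322 bom region for propagation in E. coli, the pVS1 replicon (oriV, RepA, StaA) for maintenance in Agrobacterium, and a bacterial kanamycin resistance gene (aphA-3). Between the nopaline-type left and right border repeats, an enhanced CaMV 35S promoter drives nptII with a CaMV polyadenylation signal, giving kanamycin selection in plants. Remnants of a lac promoter/lacZα cloning region flank the assembled cargo.

The payload is the two-component MoonTag programmable transcriptional activator together with a reporter. According to the catalogue, one Arabidopsis Ubi10-driven unit expresses dCas9 fused to 13 copies of the HIV gp41 peptide epitope; the annotation labels the coding sequence simply as Cas9, marks only one gp41 repeat, and shows an Arabidopsis HSP18.2 terminator downstream. A second Ubi10-driven unit encodes the llama nanobody that binds gp41 (annotated only by homology to an immunoglobulin heavy-chain variable domain), fused to superfolder GFP, the VP64 activation domain, the GB1 solubility domain and a Rex nuclear localization signal, ending in the pea rbcS-E9 terminator. The Ubi10 promoters themselves are not annotated in the feature table. Multiple nanobody-activator molecules are thereby recruited to each DNA-bound dCas9. Firefly luciferase, followed by the MAS terminator, sits under the synthetic MTAP1 promoter, which is designed to be transactivated through two guide RNAs. This "NOG" version contains no gRNA, so it appears suited as a no-guide control for measuring baseline reporter activity, though the record does not state this use explicitly.
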