Features (pLannotate 1.2.2; 30 found; start..end, strand, type, name):
      4..158     +  CDS            lacZα (fragment): LacZα fragment of β-galactosidase; lacZ fragment
    224..248     +  misc_feature   RB T-DNA repeat: right border repeat from nopaline C58 T-DNA
    588..989     +  CDS            Y4CG_SINFN (fragment): Protein inferred from homology: Swiss-Prot protein existence level 3. From Sinorhizobium fredii (strain NBRC 101917 / NGR234).
   1549..2178    +  CDS            pVS1 StaA: stability protein from the Pseudomonas plasmid pVS1 (Heeb et al., 2000)
   2607..3680    +  CDS            pVS1 RepA: replication protein from the Pseudomonas plasmid pVS1 (Heeb et al., 2000)
   3746..3940    +  rep_origin     pVS1 oriV: origin of replication for the Pseudomonas plasmid pVS1 (Heeb et al., 2000)
   4143..4182    +  CDS            rop (fragment): Rop protein, which maintains plasmids at low copy number; rop
   4284..4424    +  misc_feature   bom: basis of mobility region from pBR322
   4610..5198    -  rep_origin     ori: high-copy-number ColE1/pMB1/pBR322/pUC origin of replication
   5285..6079    -  CDS            KanR: aminoglycoside phosphotransferase; aphA-3; confers resistance to kanamycin
   6504..6528    +  misc_feature   LB T-DNA repeat: left border repeat from nopaline C58 T-DNA
   6606..6780    -  polyA_signal   CaMV poly(A) signal: cauliflower mosaic virus polyadenylation signal
   6837..7629    -  CDS            NeoR/KanR (fragment): aminoglycoside phosphotransferase from Tn5; aph(3')-II (or nptII); confers resistance to neomycin, kanamycin, and G418 (Geneticin®)
   7697..8373    -  promoter       CaMV 35S promoter (enhanced): cauliflower mosaic virus 35S promoter with a duplicated enhancer region
   8463..8551    +  CDS            lacI (fragment): lac repressor; lacI; The lac repressor binds to the lac operator to inhibit transcription in E. coli. This inhibition can be relieved by adding lactose or isopropyl-β-D-thiogalactopyranoside (IPTG).
   8564..8585    +  protein_bind   CAP binding site: CAP binding activates transcription in the presence of cAMP. E. coli catabolite activator protein
   8600..8630    +  promoter       lac promoter: promoter for the E. coli lac operon
   8634..8656    +  protein_bind   lac operator (fragment): The lac repressor binds to the lac operator to inhibit transcription in E. coli. This inhibition can be relieved by adding lactose or isopropyl-β-D-thiogalactopyranoside (IPTG). lac repressor encoded by lacI
   8687..8712    +  misc_feature   MCS (fragment): pUC18/19 multiple cloning site
  10059..14162   +  CDS            Cas9: Cas9 (Csn1) endonuclease from the Streptococcus pyogenes Type II CRISPR/Cas system generates RNA-guided double strand breaks in DNA
  14355..14399   +  CDS            gp41 peptide: antigenic peptide corresponding to amino acids 655 to 669 of the HIV envelope protein gp41 (Lutje Hulsik et al., 2013) recognized by the 2H10 single-chain llama nanobody
  15166..15414   +  terminator     HSP terminator: efficient transcription terminator from the Arabidopsis thaliana heat shock protein 18.2 gene (Nagaya et al., 2010)
  15931..17580   +  CDS            LUCI_PHOPY: Experimental evidence at protein level: Swiss-Prot protein existence level 1. Produces green light with a wavelength of 562 nm. From Photinus pyralis (Common eastern firefly) (Lampyris pyralis).
  17585..17837   +  terminator     MAS terminator: mannopine synthase terminator
  19195..19560   +  CDS            HVM20_MOUSE: Experimental evidence at protein level: Swiss-Prot protein existence level 1. From Mus musculus (Mouse).
  19588..20298   +  CDS            Superfolder GFP: Superfolder GFP is a basic (constitutively fluorescent) green fluorescent protein published in 2005, derived from Aequorea victoria. It is reported to be a very rapidly-maturing weak dimer.
  20347..20369   +  CDS            VP48 (fragment): 3 tandem repeats of the minimal activation domain of herpes simplex virus VP16 (Cheng et al., 2013)
  20563..20724   +  CDS            GB1: B1 domain of Streptococcal protein G effective as a solubilizing fusion partner (Cheng and Patel, 2004)
  20752..20802   +  CDS            Rex NLS: nuclear localization signal from the human T-cell leukemia virus type 1 (HTLV-1) Rex protein
  20819..21124   +  terminator     E9 terminator (fragment): terminator and polyadenylation signal from the pea rbcS-E9 gene
>Addgene plasmid #234371 | pMT1-13X-NOG(AtUBI10)-MTAP-LUC | addgene full sequence | sequence record 469425 | Addgene NGS Result
TGGCACTGGCCGTCGTTTTACAACGTCGTGACTGGGAAAACCCTGGCGTTACCCAACTTAATCGCCTTGC
AGCACATCCCCCTTTCGCCAGCTGGCGTAATAGCGAAGAGGCCCGCACCGATCGCCCTTCCCAACAGTTG
CGCAGCCTGAATGGCGAATGCTAGAGCAGCTTGAGCTTGGATCAGATTGTCGTTTCCCGCCTTCAGTTTA
AACTATCAGTGTTTGACAGGATATATTGGCGGGTAAACCTAAGAGAAAAGAGCGTTTATTAGAATAATCG
GATATTTAAAAGGGCGTGAAAAGGTTTATCCGTTCGTCCATTTGTATGTGCATGCCAACCACAGGGTTCC
CCTCGGGATCAAAGTACTTTGATCCAACCCCTCCGCTGCTATAGTGCAGTCGGCTTCTGACGTTCAGTGC
AGCCGTCTTCTGAAAACGACATGTCGCACAAGTCCTAAGTTACGCGACAGGCTGCCGCCCTGCCCTTTTC
CTGGCGTTTTCTTGTCGCGTGTTTTAGTCGCATAAAGTAGAATACTTGCGACTAGAACCGGAGACATTAC
GCCATGAACAAGAGCGCCGCCGCTGGCCTGCTGGGCTATGCCCGCGTCAGCACCGACGACCAGGACTTGA
CCAACCAACGGGCCGAACTGCACGCGGCCGGCTGCACCAAGCTGTTTTCCGAGAAGATCACCGGCACCAG
GCGCGACCGCCCGGAGCTGGCCAGGATGCTTGACCACCTACGCCCTGGCGACGTTGTGACAGTGACCAGG
CTAGACCGCCTGGCCCGCAGCACCCGCGACCTACTGGACATTGCCGAGCGCATCCAGGAGGCCGGCGCGG
GCCTGCGTAGCCTGGCAGAGCCGTGGGCCGACACCACCACGCCGGCCGGCCGCATGGTGTTGACCGTGTT
CGCCGGCATTGCCGAGTTCGAGCGTTCCCTAATCATCGACCGCACCCGGAGCGGGCGCGAGGCCGCCAAG
GCCCGAGGCGTGAAGTTTGGCCCCCGCCCTACCCTCACCCCGGCACAGATCGCGCACGCCCGCGAGCTGA
TCGACCAGGAAGGCCGCACCGTGAAAGAGGCGGCTGCACTGCTTGGCGTGCATCGCTCGACCCTGTACCG
CGCACTTGAGCGCAGCGAGGAAGTGACGCCCACCGAGGCCAGGCGGCGCGGTGCCTTCCGTGAGGACGCA
TTGACCGAGGCCGACGCCCTGGCGGCCGCCGAGAATGAACGCCAAGAGGAACAAGCATGAAACCGCACCA
GGACGGCCAGGACGAACCGTTTTTCATTACCGAAGAGATCGAGGCGGAGATGATCGCGGCCGGGTACGTG
TTCGAGCCGCCCGCGCACGGCTCAACCGTGCGGCTGCATGAAATCCTGGCCGGTTTGTCTGATGCCAAGC
TGGCGGCCTGGCCGGCCAGCTTGGCCGCTGAAGAAACCGAGCGCCGCCGTCTAAAAAGGTGATGTGTATT
TGAGTAAAACAGCTTGCGTCATGCGGTCGCTGCGTATATGATGCGATGAGTAAATAAACAAATACGCAAG
GGGAACGCATGAAGGTTATCGCTGTACTTAACCAGAAAGGCGGGTCAGGCAAGACGACCATCGCAACCCA
TCTAGCCCGCGCCCTGCAACTCGCCGGGGCCGATGTTCTGTTAGTCGATTCCGATCCCCAGGGCAGTGCC
CGCGATTGGGCGGCCGTGCGGGAAGATCAACCGCTAACCGTTGTCGGCATCGACCGCCCGACGATTGACC
GCGACGTGAAGGCCATCGGCCGGCGCGACTTCGTAGTGATCGACGGAGCGCCCCAGGCGGCGGACTTGGC
TGTGTCCGCGATCAAGGCAGCCGACTTCGTGCTGATTCCGGTGCAGCCAAGCCCTTACGACATATGGGCC
ACCGCCGACCTGGTGGAGCTGGTTAAGCAGCGCATTGAGGTCACGGATGGAAGGCTACAAGCGGCCTTTG
TCGTGTCGCGGGCGATCAAAGGCACGCGCATCGGCGGTGAGGTTGCCGAGGCGCTGGCCGGGTACGAGCT
GCCCATTCTTGAGTCCCGTATCACGCAGCGCGTGAGCTACCCAGGCACTGCCGCCGCCGGCACAACCGTT
CTTGAATCAGAACCCGAGGGCGACGCTGCCCGCGAGGTCCAGGCGCTGGCCGCTGAAATTAAATCAAAAC
TCATTTGAGTTAATGAGGTAAAGAGAAAATGAGCAAAAGCACAAACACGCTAAGTGCCGGCCGTCCGAGC
GCACGCAGCAGCAAGGCTGCAACGTTGGCCAGCCTGGCAGACACGCCAGCCATGAAGCGGGTCAACTTTC
AGTTGCCGGCGGAGGATCACACCAAGCTGAAGATGTACGCGGTACGCCAAGGCAAGACCATTACCGAGCT
GCTATCTGAATACATCGCGCAGCTACCAGAGTAAATGAGCAAATGAATAAATGAGTAGATGAATTTTAGC
GGCTAAAGGAGGCGGCATGGAAAATCAAGAACAACCAGGCACCGACGCCGTGGAATGCCCCATGTGTGGA
GGAACGGGCGGTTGGCCAGGCGTAAGCGGCTGGGTTGCCTGCCGGCCCTGCAATGGCACTGGAACCCCCA
AGCCCGAGGAATCGGCGTGAGCGGTCGCAAACCATCCGGCCCGGTACAAATCGGCGCGGCGCTGGGTGAT
GACCTGGTGGAGAAGTTGAAGGCCGCGCAGGCCGCCCAGCGGCAACGCATCGAGGCAGAAGCACGCCCCG
GTGAATCGTGGCAAGCGGCCGCTGATCGAATCCGCAAAGAATCCCGGCAACCGCCGGCAGCCGGTGCGCC
GTCGATTAGGAAGCCGCCCAAGGGCGACGAGCAACCAGATTTTTTCGTTCCGATGCTCTATGACGTGGGC
ACCCGCGATAGTCGCAGCATCATGGACGTGGCCGTTTTCCGTCTGTCGAAGCGTGACCGACGAGCTGGCG
AGGTGATCCGCTACGAGCTTCCAGACGGGCACGTAGAGGTTTCCGCAGGGCCGGCCGGCATGGCCAGTGT
GTGGGATTACGACCTGGTACTGATGGCGGTTTCCCATCTAACCGAATCCATGAACCGATACCGGGAAGGG
AAGGGAGACAAGCCCGGCCGCGTGTTCCGTCCACACGTTGCGGACGTACTCAAGTTCTGCCGGCGAGCCG
ATGGCGGAAAGCAGAAAGACGACCTGGTAGAAACCTGCATTCGGTTAAACACCACGCACGTTGCCATGCA
GCGTACGAAGAAGGCCAAGAACGGCCGCCTGGTGACGGTATCCGAGGGTGAAGCCTTGATTAGCCGCTAC
AAGATCGTAAAGAGCGAAACCGGGCGGCCGGAGTACATCGAGATCGAGCTAGCTGATTGGATGTACCGCG
AGATCACAGAAGGCAAGAACCCGGACGTGCTGACGGTTCACCCCGATTACTTTTTGATCGATCCCGGCAT
CGGCCGTTTTCTCTACCGCCTGGCACGCCGCGCCGCAGGCAAGGCAGAAGCCAGATGGTTGTTCAAGACG
ATCTACGAACGCAGTGGCAGCGCCGGAGAGTTCAAGAAGTTCTGTTTCACCGTGCGCAAGCTGATCGGGT
CAAATGACCTGCCGGAGTACGATTTGAAGGAGGAGGCGGGGCAGGCTGGCCCGATCCTAGTCATGCGCTA
CCGCAACCTGATCGAGGGCGAAGCATCCGCCGGTTCCTAATGTACGGAGCAGATGCTAGGGCAAATTGCC
CTAGCAGGGGAAAAAGGTCGAAAAGGCCTCTTTCCTGTGGATAGCACGTACATTGGGAACCCAAAGCCGT
ACATTGGGAACCGGAACCCGTACATTGGGAACCCAAAGCCGTACATTGGGAACCGGTCACACATGTAAGT
GACTGATATAAAAGAGAAAAAAGGCGATTTTTCCGCCTAAAACTCTTTAAAACTTATTAAAACTCTTAAA
ACCCGCCTGGCCTGTGCATAACTGTCTGGCCAGCGCACAGCCCAAGAGCTGCAAAAAGCGCCTACCCTTC
GGTCGCTGCGCTCCCTACGCCCCGCCGCTTCGCGTCGGCCTATCGCGGCCGCTGGCCGCTCAAAAATGGC
TGGCCTACGGCCAGGCAATCTACCAGGGCGCGGACAAGCCGCGCCGTCGCCACTCGACCGCCGGCGCCCA
CATCAAGGCACCCTGCCTCGCGCGTTTCGGTGATGACGGTGAAAACCTCTGACACATGCAGCTCCCGGAA
ACGGTCACAGCTTGTCTGTAAGCGGATGCCGGGAGCAGACAAGCCCGTCAGGGCGCGTCAGCGGGTGTTG
GCGGGTGTCGGGGCGCAGCCATGACCCAGTCACGTAGCGATAGCGGAGTGTATACTGGCTTAACTATGCG
GCATCAGAGCAGATTGTACTGAGAGTGCACCATATGCGGTGTGAAATACCGCACAGATGCGTAAGGAGAA
AATACCGCATCAGGCCCTCTTCCGCTTCCTCGCTCACTGACTCGCTGCGCTCGGTCGTTCGGCTGCGGCG
AGCGGTATCAGCTCACTCAAAGGCGGTAATACGGTTATCCACAGAATCAGGGGATAACGCAGGAAAGAAC
ATGTGAGCAAAAGGCCAGCAAAAGGCCAGGAACCGTAAAAAGGCCGCGTTGCTGGCGTTTTTCCATAGGC
TCCGCCCCCCTGACGAGCATCACAAAAATCGACGCTCAAGTCAGAGGTGGCGAAACCCGACAGGACTATA
AAGATACCAGGCGTTTCCCCCTGGAAGCTCCCTCGTGCGCTCTCCTGTTCCGACCCTGCCGCTTACCGGA
TACCTGTCCGCCTTTCTCCCTTCGGGAAGCGTGGCGCTTTCTCATAGCTCACGCTGTAGGTATCTCAGTT
CGGTGTAGGTCGTTCGCTCCAAGCTGGGCTGTGTGCACGAACCCCCCGTTCAGCCCGACCGCTGCGCCTT
ATCCGGTAACTATCGTCTTGAGTCCAACCCGGTAAGACACGACTTATCGCCACTGGCAGCAGCCACTGGT
AACAGGATTAGCAGAGCGAGGTATGTAGGCGGTGCTACAGAGTTCTTGAAGTGGTGGCCTAACTACGGCT
ACACTAGAAGGACAGTATTTGGTATCTGCGCTCTGCTGAAGCCAGTTACCTTCGGAAAAAGAGTTGGTAG
CTCTTGATCCGGCAAACAAACCACCGCTGGTAGCGGTGGTTTTTTTGTTTGCAAGCAGCAGATTACGCGC
AGAAAAAAAGGATCTCAAGAAGATCCTTTGATCTTTTCTACGGGGTCTGACGCTCAGTGGAACGAAAACT
CACGTTAAGGGATTTTGGTCATGCATTCTAGGTACTAAAACAATTCATCCAGTAAAATATAATATTTTAT
TTTCTCCCAATCAGGCTTGATCCCCAGTAAGTCAAAAAATAGCTCGACATACTGTTCTTCCCCGATATCC
TCCCTGATCGACCGGACGCAGAAGGCAATGTCATACCACTTGTCCGCCCTGCCGCTTCTCCCAAGATCAA
TAAAGCCACTTACTTTGCCATCTTTCACAAAGATGTTGCTGTCTCCCAGGTCGCCGTGGGAAAAGACAAG
TTCCTCTTCGGGCTTTTCCGTCTTTAAAAAATCATACAGCTCGCGCGGATCTTTAAATGGAGTGTCTTCT
TCCCAGTTTTCGCAATCCACATCGGCCAGATCGTTATTCAGTAAGTAATCCAATTCGGCTAAGCGGCTGT
CTAAGCTATTCGTATAGGGACAATCCGATATGTCGATGGAGTGAAAGAGCCTGATGCACTCCGCATACAG
CTCGATAATCTTTTCAGGGCTTTGTTCATCTTCATACTCTTCCGAGCAAAGGACGCCATCGGCCTCACTC
ATGAGCAGATTGCTCCAGCCATCATGCCGTTCAAAGTGCAGGACCTTTGGAACAGGCAGCTTTCCTTCCA
GCCATAGCATCATGTCCTTTTCCCGTTCCACATCATAGGTGGTCCCTTTATACCGGCTGTCCGTCATTTT
TAAATATAGGTTTTCATTTTCTCCCACCAGCTTATATACCTTAGCAGGAGACATTCCTTCCGTATCTTTT
ACGCAGCGGTATTTTTCGATCAGTTTTTTCAATTCCGGTGATATTCTCATTTTAGCCATTTATTATTTCC
TTCCTCTTTTCTACAGTATTTAAAGATACCCCAAGAAGCTAATTATAACAAGACGAACTCCAATTCACTG
TTCCTTGCATTCTAAAACCTTAAATACCAGAAAACAGCTTTTTCAAAGTTGTTTTCAAAGTTGGCGTATA
ACATAGTATCGACGGAGCCGATTTTGAAACCGCGGTGATCACAGGCAGCAACGCTCTGTCATCGTTACAA
TCAACATGCTACCCTCCGCGAGATCATCCGTGTTTCAAACCCGGCAGCTTAGTTGCCGTTCTTCCGAATA
GCATCGGTAACATGAGCAAAGTCTGCCGCCTTACAACGGCTCTCCCGCTGACGCCGTCCCGGACTGATGG
GCTGCCTGTATCGAGTGGTGATTTTGTGCCGAGCTGCCGGTCGGGGAGCTGTTGGCTGGCTGGTGGCAGG
ATATATTGTGGTGTAAACAAATTGACGCTTAGACAACTTAATAACACATTGCGGACGTTTTTAATGTACT
GAATTAACGCCGAATTAATTCGGGGGATCTGGATTTTAGTACTGGATTTTGGTTTTAGGAATTAGAAATT
TTATTGATAGAAGTATTTTACAAATACAAATACATACTAAGGGTTTCTTATATGCTCAACACATGAGCGA
AACCCTATAGGAACCCTAATTCCCTTATCTGGGAACTACTCACACATTATTATGGAGAAACTCGAGCTTG
TCGATCGACTCTAGCTAGAGGATCGATCCGAACCCCAGAGTCCCGCTCAGAAGAACTCGTCAAGAAGGCG
ATAGAAGGCGATGCGCTGCGAATCGGGAGCGGCGATACCGTAAAGCACGAGGAAGCGGTCAGCCCATTCG
CCGCCAAGTTCTTCAGCAATATCACGGGTAGCCAACGCTATGTCCTGATAGCGGTCCGCCACACCCAGCC
GGCCACAGTCGATGAATCCAGAAAAGCGGCCATTTTCCACCATGATATTCGGCAAGCAGGCATCGCCATG
TGTCACGACGAGATCCTCGCCGTCGGGCATGCGCGCCTTGAGCCTGGCGAACAGTTCGGCTGGCGCGAGC
CCCTGATGTTCTTCGTCCAGATCATCCTGATCGACAAGACCGGCTTCCATCCGAGTACGTGCTCGCTCGA
TGCGATGTTTCGCTTGGTGGTCGAATGGGCAGGTAGCCGGATCAAGCGTATGCAGCCGCCGCATTGCATC
AGCCATGATGGATACTTTCTCGGCAGGAGCAAGGTGAGATGACAGGAGATCCTGCCCCGGCACTTCGCCC
AATAGCAGCCAGTCCCTTCCCGCTTCAGTGACAACGTCGAGCACAGCTGCGCAAGGAACGCCCGTCGTGG
CCAGCCACGATAGCCGCGCTGCCTCGTCCTGGAGTTCATTCAGGGCACCGGACAGGTCGGTCTTGACAAA
AAGAACCGGGCGCCCCTGCGCTGACAGCCGAAACACGGCGGCATCAGAGCAGCCGATTGTCTGTTGTGCC
CAGTCATAGCCGAATAGCCTCTCCACCCAAGCGGCCGGAGAACCTGCGTGCAATCCATCTTGTTCAATCC
CCATGGTCGATCGACAGATCTGCGAAAGCTCGAGAGAGATAGATTTGTAGAGAGAGACTGGTGATTTCAG
CGTGTCCTCTCCAAATGAAATGAACTTCCTTATATAGAGGAAGGGTCTTGCGAAGGATAGTGGGATTGTG
CGTCATCCCTTACGTCAGTGGAGATATCACATCAATCCACTTGCTTTGAAGACGTGGTTGGAACGTCTTC
TTTTTCCACGATGCTCCTCGTGGGTGGGGGTCCATCTTTGGGACCACTGTCGGCAGAGGCATCTTGAACG
ATAGCCTTTCCTTTATCGCAATGATGGCATTTGTAGGTGCCACCTTCCTTTTCTACTGTCCTTTTGATGA
AGTGACAGATAGCTGGGCAATGGAATCCGAGGAGGTTTCCCGATATTACCCTTTGTTGAAAAGTCTCAAT
AGCCCTTTGGTCTTCTGAGACTGTATCTTTGATATTCTTGGAGTAGACGAGAGTGTCGTGCTCCACCATG
TTCACATCAATCCACTTGCTTTGAAGACGTGGTTGGAACGTCTTCTTTTTCCACGATGCTCCTCGTGGGT
GGGGGTCCATCTTTGGGACCACTGTCGGCAGAGGCATCTTGAACGATAGCCTTTCCTTTATCGCAATGAT
GGCATTTGTAGGTGCCACCTTCCTTTTCTACTGTCCTTTTGATGAAGTGACAGATAGCTGGGCAATGGAA
TCCGAGGAGGTTTCCCGATATTACCCTTTGTTGAAAAGTCTCAATAGCCCTTTGGTCTTCTGAGACTGTA
TCTTTGATATTCTTGGAGTAGACGAGAGTGTCGTGCTCCACCATGTTGGCAAGCTGCTCTAGCCAATACG
CAAACCGCCTCTCCCCGCGCGTTGGCCGATTCATTAATGCAGCTGGCACGACAGGTTTCCCGACTGGAAA
GCGGGCAGTGAGCGCAACGCAATTAATGTGAGTTAGCTCACTCATTAGGCACCCCAGGCTTTACACTTTA
TGCTTCCGGCTCGTATGTTGTGTGGAATTGTGAGCGGATAACAATTTCACACAGGAAACAGCTATGACAT
GATTACGAATTCGAGCTCGGTACCCGGGGATCGGCGCGCCGGAGGTCGAGCTGCAGGTCAACGGATCAGG
ATATTCTTGTTTAAGATGTTGAACTCTATGGAGGTTTGTATGAACTGATGATCTAGGACCGGATAAGTTC
CCTTCTTCATAGCGAACTTATTCAAAGAATGTTTTGTGTATCATTCTTGTTACATTGTTATTAATGAAAA
AATATTATTGGTCATTGGACTGAACACGAGTGTTAAATATGGACCAGGCCCCAAATAAGATCCATTGATA
TATGAATTAAATAACAAGAATAAATCGAGTCACCAAACCACTTGCCTTTTTTAACGAGACTTGTTCACCA
ACTTGATACAAAAGTCATTATCCTATGCAAATCAATAATCATACAAAAATATCCAATAACACTAAAAAAT
TAAAAGAAATGGATAATTTCACAATATGTTATACGATAAAGAAGTTACTTTTCCAAGAAATTCACTGATT
TTATAAGCCCACTTGCATTAGATAAATGGCAAAAAAAAACAAAAAGGAAAAGAAATAAAGCACGAAGAAT
TCTAGAAAATACGAAATACGCTTCAATGCAGTGGGACCCACGGTTCAATTATTGCCAATTTTCAGCTCCA
CCGTATATTTAAAAAATAAAACGATAATGCTAAAAAAATATAAATCGTAACGATCGTTAAATCTCAACGG
CTGGATCTTATGACGACCGTTAGAAATTGTGGTTGTCGACGAGTCAGTAATAAACGGCGTCAAAGTGGTT
GCAGCCGGCACACACGAGTCGTGTTTATCAACTCAAAGCACAAATACTTTTCCTCAACCTAAAAATAAGG
CAATTAGCCAAAAACAACTTTGCGTGTAAACAACGCTCAATACACGTGTCATTTTATTATTAGCTATTGC
TTCACCGCCTTAGCTTTCTCGTGACCTAGTCGTCCTCGTCTTTTCTTCTTCTTCTTCTATAAAACAATAC
CCAAAGAGCTCTTCTTCTTCACAATTCAGATTTCAATTTCTCAAAATCTTAAAAACTTTCTCTCAATTCT
CTCTACCGTGATCAAGGTAAATTTCTGTGTTCCTTATTCTCTCAAAATCTTCGATTTTGTTTTCGTTCGA
TCCCAATTTCGTATATGTTCTTTGGTTTAGATTCTGTTAATCTTAGATCGAACACGATTTTCTGGGTTTG
ATCGTTAGATATCATCTTAATTCTCGATTAGGGTTTCATAGATATCATCCGATTTGTTCAAATAATTTGA
GTTTTGTCGAATAATTACTCTTCGATTTGTGATTTCTATCTAGATCTGGTGTTAGTTTCTAGTTTGTGCG
ATCGAATTTGTCGATTAATCTGAGTTTTTCTGATTAACAGGAATGAACATGGACAAGAAGTACAGCATCG
GCCTGGCCATCGGCACCAACTCTGTGGGCTGGGCCGTGATCACCGACGAGTACAAGGTGCCCAGCAAGAA
ATTCAAGGTGCTGGGCAACACCGACCGGCACAGCATCAAGAAGAACCTGATCGGCGCCCTGCTGTTCGAC
AGCGGAGAAACAGCCGAGGCCACCCGGCTGAAGAGAACCGCCAGAAGAAGATACACCAGACGGAAGAACC
GGATCTGCTATCTGCAAGAGATCTTCAGCAACGAGATGGCCAAGGTGGACGACAGCTTCTTCCACAGACT
GGAAGAGTCCTTCCTGGTGGAAGAGGATAAGAAGCACGAGCGGCACCCCATCTTCGGCAACATCGTGGAC
GAGGTGGCCTACCACGAGAAGTACCCCACCATCTACCACCTGAGAAAGAAACTGGTGGACAGCACCGACA
AGGCCGACCTGCGGCTGATCTATCTGGCCCTGGCCCACATGATCAAGTTCCGGGGCCACTTCCTGATCGA
GGGCGACCTGAACCCCGACAACAGCGACGTGGACAAGCTGTTCATCCAGCTGGTGCAGACCTACAACCAG
CTGTTCGAGGAAAACCCCATCAACGCCAGCGGCGTGGACGCCAAGGCCATCCTGTCTGCCAGACTGAGCA
AGAGCAGACGGCTGGAAAATCTGATCGCCCAGCTGCCCGGCGAGAAGAAGAATGGCCTGTTCGGCAACCT
GATTGCCCTGAGCCTGGGCCTGACCCCCAACTTCAAGAGCAACTTCGACCTGGCCGAGGATGCCAAACTG
CAGCTGAGCAAGGACACCTACGACGACGACCTGGACAACCTGCTGGCCCAGATCGGCGACCAGTACGCCG
ACCTGTTTCTGGCCGCCAAGAACCTGTCCGACGCCATCCTGCTGAGCGACATCCTGAGAGTGAACACCGA
GATCACCAAGGCCCCCCTGAGCGCCTCTATGATCAAGAGATACGACGAGCACCACCAGGACCTGACCCTG
CTGAAAGCTCTCGTGCGGCAGCAGCTGCCTGAGAAGTACAAAGAGATTTTCTTCGACCAGAGCAAGAACG
GCTACGCCGGCTACATCGATGGCGGAGCCAGCCAGGAAGAGTTCTACAAGTTCATCAAGCCCATCCTGGA
AAAGATGGACGGCACCGAGGAACTGCTCGTGAAGCTGAACAGAGAGGACCTGCTGCGGAAGCAGCGGACC
TTCGACAACGGCAGCATCCCCCACCAGATCCACCTGGGAGAGCTGCACGCCATTCTGCGGCGGCAGGAAG
ATTTTTACCCATTCCTGAAGGACAACCGGGAAAAGATCGAGAAGATCCTGACCTTCCGCATCCCCTACTA
CGTGGGCCCTCTGGCCAGGGGAAACAGCAGATTCGCCTGGATGACCAGAAAGAGCGAGGAAACCATCACC
CCCTGGAACTTCGAGGAAGTGGTGGACAAGGGCGCCAGCGCCCAGAGCTTCATCGAGCGGATGACCAACT
TCGATAAGAACCTGCCCAACGAGAAGGTGCTGCCCAAGCACAGCCTGCTGTACGAGTACTTCACCGTGTA
CAACGAGCTGACCAAAGTGAAATACGTGACCGAGGGAATGAGAAAGCCCGCCTTCCTGAGCGGCGAGCAG
AAAAAAGCCATCGTGGACCTGCTGTTCAAGACCAACCGGAAAGTGACCGTGAAGCAGCTGAAAGAGGACT
ACTTCAAGAAAATCGAGTGCTTCGACTCCGTGGAAATCTCCGGCGTGGAAGATCGGTTCAACGCCTCCCT
GGGCACATACCACGATCTGCTGAAAATTATCAAGGACAAGGACTTCCTGGACAATGAGGAAAACGAGGAC
ATTCTGGAAGATATCGTGCTGACCCTGACACTGTTTGAGGACAGAGAGATGATCGAGGAACGGCTGAAAA
CCTATGCCCACCTGTTCGACGACAAAGTGATGAAGCAGCTGAAGCGGCGGAGATACACCGGCTGGGGCAG
GCTGAGCCGGAAGCTGATCAACGGCATCCGGGACAAGCAGTCCGGCAAGACAATCCTGGATTTCCTGAAG
TCCGACGGCTTCGCCAACAGAAACTTCATGCAGCTGATCCACGACGACAGCCTGACCTTTAAAGAGGACA
TCCAGAAAGCCCAGGTGTCCGGCCAGGGCGATAGCCTGCACGAGCACATTGCCAATCTGGCCGGCAGCCC
CGCCATTAAGAAGGGCATCCTGCAGACAGTGAAGGTGGTGGACGAGCTCGTGAAAGTGATGGGCCGGCAC
AAGCCCGAGAACATCGTGATCGAAATGGCCAGAGAGAACCAGACCACCCAGAAGGGACAGAAGAACAGCC
GCGAGAGAATGAAGCGGATCGAAGAGGGCATCAAAGAGCTGGGCAGCCAGATCCTGAAAGAACACCCCGT
GGAAAACACCCAGCTGCAGAACGAGAAGCTGTACCTGTACTACCTGCAGAATGGGCGGGATATGTACGTG
GACCAGGAACTGGACATCAACCGGCTGTCCGACTACGATGTGGACGCTATCGTGCCTCAGAGCTTTCTGA
AGGACGACTCCATCGATAACAAAGTGCTGACTCGGAGCGACAAGAACCGGGGCAAGAGCGACAACGTGCC
CTCCGAAGAGGTCGTGAAGAAGATGAAGAACTACTGGCGCCAGCTGCTGAATGCCAAGCTGATTACCCAG
AGGAAGTTCGACAATCTGACCAAGGCCGAGAGAGGCGGCCTGAGCGAACTGGATAAGGCCGGCTTCATCA
AGAGACAGCTGGTGGAAACCCGGCAGATCACAAAGCACGTGGCACAGATCCTGGACTCCCGGATGAACAC
TAAGTACGACGAGAACGACAAACTGATCCGGGAAGTGAAAGTGATCACCCTGAAGTCCAAGCTGGTGTCC
GATTTCCGGAAGGATTTCCAGTTTTACAAAGTGCGCGAGATCAACAACTACCACCACGCCCACGACGCCT
ACCTGAACGCCGTCGTGGGAACCGCCCTGATCAAAAAGTACCCTAAGCTGGAAAGCGAGTTCGTGTACGG
CGACTACAAGGTGTACGACGTGCGGAAGATGATCGCCAAGAGCGAGCAGGAAATCGGCAAGGCTACCGCC
AAGTACTTCTTCTACAGCAACATCATGAACTTTTTCAAGACCGAGATTACCCTGGCCAACGGCGAGATCC
GGAAGCGGCCTCTGATCGAGACAAACGGCGAAACAGGCGAGATCGTGTGGGATAAGGGCCGGGACTTTGC
CACCGTGCGGAAAGTGCTGTCTATGCCCCAAGTGAATATCGTGAAAAAGACCGAGGTGCAGACAGGCGGC
TTCAGCAAAGAGTCTATCCTGCCCAAGAGGAACAGCGACAAGCTGATCGCCAGAAAGAAGGACTGGGACC
CTAAGAAGTACGGCGGCTTCGACAGCCCCACCGTGGCCTATTCTGTGCTGGTGGTGGCCAAAGTGGAAAA
GGGCAAGTCCAAGAAACTGAAGAGTGTGAAAGAGCTGCTGGGGATCACCATCATGGAAAGAAGCAGCTTC
GAGAAGAATCCCATCGACTTTCTGGAAGCCAAGGGCTACAAAGAAGTGAAAAAGGACCTGATCATCAAGC
TGCCTAAGTACTCCCTGTTCGAGCTGGAAAACGGCCGGAAGAGAATGCTGGCCTCTGCCGGCGAACTGCA
GAAGGGAAACGAACTGGCCCTGCCCTCCAAATATGTGAACTTCCTGTACCTGGCCAGCCACTATGAGAAG
CTGAAGGGCTCCCCCGAGGATAATGAGCAGAAACAGCTGTTTGTGGAACAGCACAAACACTACCTGGACG
AGATCATCGAGCAGATCAGCGAGTTCTCCAAGAGAGTGATCCTGGCCGACGCTAATCTGGACAAGGTGCT
GAGCGCCTACAACAAGCACAGAGACAAGCCTATCAGAGAGCAGGCCGAGAATATCATCCACCTGTTTACC
CTGACCAATCTGGGAGCCCCTGCCGCCTTCAAGTACTTTGACACCACCATCGACCGGAAGAGGTACACCA
GCACCAAAGAGGTGCTGGACGCCACCCTGATCCACCAGAGCATCACCGGCCTGTACGAGACACGGATCGA
CCTGTCTCAGCTGGGAGGCGACGCCTATCCCTATGACGTGCCCGATTATGCCAGCCTGGGCAGCGGCTCC
CCCAAGAAAAAACGCAAGGTGGAAGATCCTAAGAAAAAGCGGAAAGTGGAAGATGCTCCAAAGAAGAAGA
GAAAGGTCGACGGCATTGGTAGTGGGAGCAACGGCAGCAGCGGATCCCTTAAGCTTGCCACCATGCGTAC
GGGCAAGAATGAGCAGGAACTGCTGGAACTGGACAAATGGGCAAGCCTGGGGAGCGGCTCCGGAAAGAAC
GAGCAGGAACTGCTGGAACTGGACAAGTGGGCTTCTCTGGGCTCCGGGTCCGGGAAAAACGAACAGGAGC
TGCTGGAGCTGGATAAGTGGGCCAGCCTGGGCTCCGGGTCCGGGAAGAATGAACAGGAACTGCTGGAACT
GGATAAATGGGCATCTCTGGGCAGCGGGTCCGGAAAGAATGAACAGGAGCTGCTGGAACTGGACAAGTGG
GCATCCCTGGGGAGCGGGTCCGGGTCTGGGAAGAACGAGCAGGAACTGCTGGAGCTGGACAAGTGGGCAT
CTCTGGGGTCTGGCTCTGGCAAGAACGAGCAGGAACTGCTGGAACTGGACAAGTGGGCGAGCCTGGGCAG
CGGGTCTGGCAAGAATGAACAGGAGCTGCTGGAACTGGACAAATGGGCCAGCCTGGGGTCTGGGTCTGGA
AAGAATGAGCAGGAACTGCTGGAGCTGGACAAGTGGGCATCTCTGGGCTCTGGGTCTGGCAAGAACGAGC
AGGAGCTGCTGGAGCTGGATAAGTGGGCATCCCTGGGGTCCGGGTCCGGCAAGAATGAACAGGAGCTGCT
GGAGCTGGATAAATGGGCATCCCTGGGCTCTGGGTCTGGGAAGAATGAGCAGGAGCTGCTGGAACTGGAT
AAGTGGGCGAGCCTGGGCAGCGGGTCTGGCAAGAATGAGCAGGAACTGCTGGAGCTGGACAAGTGGGCTT
CTCTGCACCGGTCAGCAGTGGAGGACAGCACGTAACCCGGGCTTATATGAAGATGAAGATGAAATATTTG
GTGTGTCAAATAAAAAGCTTGTGTGCTTAAGTTTGTGTTTTTTTCTTGGCTTGTTGTGTTATGAATTTGT
GGCTTTTTCTAATATTAAATGAATGTAAGATCACATTATAATGAATAAACAAATGTTTCTATAATCCATT
GTGAATGTTTTGTTGGATCTCTTCTGCAGCATATAACTACTGTATGTGCTATGGTATGGACTATGGAATA
TGATTAAAGATAAGCGCTGAGCTCGGACGGCGCGACTAGTTTTACGTACGTTAATTAACCCGGGGCGCGC
CGGAGCAATTCCGAGCAATTAAGCGTGACAGTCCCAGTGAACCCACCGCTCCATTGATACTACCTAAACG
TGATCGCAGTCCATGCAATCATACGCAACCGTTTCTTCTTTCTAGCAAAGGAAGTTCTCCATACACCGAC
GCACCAGTTGGCCTCTCCATTGATACTACTACGCCATATACATAAACGAGCTGCACAAATGAAACCATTT
CTTCTTTCTAGCGTGTTTGAACTGGACCTCTAGTTTCTCTACAAAAACCACTCCATTGATACTACATAGG
TTGACCTGTTGCGAAATTGCCTTGCTTAGACCCTTTCTTCTTTCTAGCTGCAATGTTGTACTGATTTCGG
TCCAGGGTAAATTCGTAATTTGCATTTAAACCCTAGTTAAACGCATTATAAAAAGACGAAACCCTAGAAG
CTGAGAGTGAGTGAGTGAGAGAAGAATCAGAGAAAATGCAATGGAGGACGCCAAAAACATAAAGAAAGGC
CCGGCGCCATTCTATCCTCTAGAGGATGGAACCGCTGGAGAGCAACTGCATAAGGCTATGAAGAGATACG
CCCTGGTTCCTGGAACAATTGCTTTTACAGATGCACATATCGAGGTGAACATCACGTACGCGGAATACTT
CGAAATGTCCGTTCGGTTGGCAGAAGCTATGAAACGATATGGGCTGAATACAAATCACAGAATCGTCGTA
TGCAGTGAAAACTCTCTTCAATTCTTTATGCCGGTGTTGGGCGCGTTATTTATCGGAGTTGCAGTTGCGC
CCGCGAACGACATTTATAATGAACGTGAATTGCTCAACAGTATGAACATTTCGCAGCCTACCGTAGTGTT
TGTTTCCAAAAAGGGGTTGCAAAAAATTTTGAACGTGCAAAAAAAATTACCAATAATCCAGAAAATTATT
ATCATGGATTCTAAAACGGATTACCAGGGATTTCAGTCGATGTACACGTTCGTCACATCTCATCTACCTC
CCGGTTTTAATGAATACGATTTTGTACCAGAGTCCTTTGATCGTGACAAAACAATTGCACTGATAATGAA
TTCCTCTGGATCTACTGGGTTACCTAAGGGTGTGGCCCTTCCGCATAGAACTGCCTGCGTCAGATTCTCG
CATGCCAGAGATCCTATTTTTGGCAATCAAATCATTCCGGATACTGCGATTTTAAGTGTTGTTCCATTCC
ATCACGGTTTTGGAATGTTTACTACACTCGGATATTTGATATGTGGATTTCGAGTCGTCTTAATGTATAG
ATTTGAAGAAGAGCTGTTTTTACGATCCCTTCAGGATTACAAAATTCAAAGTGCGTTGCTAGTACCAACC
CTATTTTCATTCTTCGCCAAAAGCACTCTGATTGACAAATACGATTTATCTAATTTACACGAAATTGCTT
CTGGGGGCGCACCTCTTTCGAAAGAAGTCGGGGAAGCGGTTGCAAAACGCTTCCATCTTCCAGGGATACG
ACAAGGATATGGGCTCACTGAGACTACATCAGCTATTCTGATTACACCCGAGGGGGATGATAAACCGGGC
GCGGTCGGTAAAGTTGTTCCATTTTTTGAAGCGAAGGTTGTGGATCTGGATACCGGGAAAACGCTGGGCG
TTAATCAGAGAGGCGAATTATGTGTCAGAGGACCTATGATTATGTCCGGTTATGTAAACAATCCGGAAGC
GACCAACGCCTTGATTGACAAGGATGGATGGCTACATTCTGGAGACATAGCTTACTGGGACGAGGACGAA
CACTTCTTCATAGTTGACCGCTTGAAGTCTTTAATTAAATACAAAGGATATCAGGTGGCCCCCGCTGAAT
TGGAATCGATATTGTTACAACACCCCAACATCTTCGACGCGGGCGTGGCAGGTCTGCCCGACGATGACGC
CGGTGAACTTCCCGCCGCCGTTGTTGTTTTGGAGCACGGAAAGACGATGACGGAAAAAGAGATCGTGGAT
TACGTCGCCAGTCAAGTAACAACCGCGAAAAAGTTGCGCGGAGGAGTTGTGTTTGTGGACGAAGTACCGA
AAGGTCTTACCGGAAAACTCGACGCAAGAAAAATCAGAGAGATCCTCATAAAGGCCAAGAAGGGCGGAAA
GTCCAAATTGTAAGCTTGGACTCCCATGTTGGCAAAGGCAACCAAACAAACAATGAATGATCCGCTCCTG
CATATGGGGCGGTTTGAGTATTTCAACTGCCATTTGGGCTGAATTGTAGACATGCTCCTGTCAGAAATTC
CGTGATCTTACTCAATATTCAGTAATCTCGGCCAATATCCTAAATGTGCGTGGCTTTATCTGTCTTTGTA
TTGTTTCATCAATTCATGTAACGTTTGCTTTTCTTATGAATTTTCAAATAAATTATCCGCTGAGCTCTCC
CGGCGCGCCGGAGGTCGAGCTGCAGGTCAACGGATCAGGATATTCTTGTTTAAGATGTTGAACTCTATGG
AGGTTTGTATGAACTGATGATCTAGGACCGGATAAGTTCCCTTCTTCATAGCGAACTTATTCAAAGAATG
TTTTGTGTATCATTCTTGTTACATTGTTATTAATGAAAAAATATTATTGGTCATTGGACTGAACACGAGT
GTTAAATATGGACCAGGCCCCAAATAAGATCCATTGATATATGAATTAAATAACAAGAATAAATCGAGTC
ACCAAACCACTTGCCTTTTTTAACGAGACTTGTTCACCAACTTGATACAAAAGTCATTATCCTATGCAAA
TCAATAATCATACAAAAATATCCAATAACACTAAAAAATTAAAAGAAATGGATAATTTCACAATATGTTA
TACGATAAAGAAGTTACTTTTCCAAGAAATTCACTGATTTTATAAGCCCACTTGCATTAGATAAATGGCA
AAAAAAAACAAAAAGGAAAAGAAATAAAGCACGAAGAATTCTAGAAAATACGAAATACGCTTCAATGCAG
TGGGACCCACGGTTCAATTATTGCCAATTTTCAGCTCCACCGTATATTTAAAAAATAAAACGATAATGCT
AAAAAAATATAAATCGTAACGATCGTTAAATCTCAACGGCTGGATCTTATGACGACCGTTAGAAATTGTG
GTTGTCGACGAGTCAGTAATAAACGGCGTCAAAGTGGTTGCAGCCGGCACACACGAGTCGTGTTTATCAA
CTCAAAGCACAAATACTTTTCCTCAACCTAAAAATAAGGCAATTAGCCAAAAACAACTTTGCGTGTAAAC
AACGCTCAATACACGTGTCATTTTATTATTAGCTATTGCTTCACCGCCTTAGCTTTCTCGTGACCTAGTC
GTCCTCGTCTTTTCTTCTTCTTCTTCTATAAAACAATACCCAAAGAGCTCTTCTTCTTCACAATTCAGAT
TTCAATTTCTCAAAATCTTAAAAACTTTCTCTCAATTCTCTCTACCGTGATCAAGGTAAATTTCTGTGTT
CCTTATTCTCTCAAAATCTTCGATTTTGTTTTCGTTCGATCCCAATTTCGTATATGTTCTTTGGTTTAGA
TTCTGTTAATCTTAGATCGAACACGATTTTCTGGGTTTGATCGTTAGATATCATCTTAATTCTCGATTAG
GGTTTCATAGATATCATCCGATTTGTTCAAATAATTTGAGTTTTGTCGAATAATTACTCTTCGATTTGTG
ATTTCTATCTAGATCTGGTGTTAGTTTCTAGTTTGTGCGATCGAATTTGTCGATTAATCTGAGTTTTTCT
GATTAACAGGAATGGAGGTGCAGCTGGTGGAATCTGGGGGCGGACTGGTGCAGCCCGGGGGATCTCTGCG
GCTGTCCTGCGCCGCCTCTGGCTCCATCTCTAGCGTGGATGTGATGTCCTGGTACAGGCAGGCCCCTGGC
AAGCAGAGGGAACTGGTGGCCTTCATTACTGATAGGGGAAGAACCAATTACAAAGTGAGCGTGAAAGGCC
GCTTCACTATCAGCCGGGATAATTCTAAGAATATGGTGTATCTGCAGATGAACAGCCTGAAGCCAGAAGA
CACTGCCGACTATCTGTGCAGGGCTGAGTCCCGGACTTCCTGGTCCAGCCCATCTCCTCTGGATGTGTGG
GGGCGCGGCACTCAGGTGACTGTGTCCTCCTTGGATCCAGGTGGAGGTGGAAGCGGTAGCAAAGGAGAAG
AACTTTTCACTGGAGTTGTCCCAATTCTTGTTGAATTAGATGGTGATGTTAATGGGCACAAATTTTCTGT
CCGTGGAGAGGGTGAAGGTGATGCTACAAACGGAAAACTCACCCTTAAATTTATTTGCACTACTGGAAAA
CTACCTGTTCCGTGGCCAACACTTGTCACTACTCTGACCTATGGTGTTCAATGCTTTTCCCGTTATCCGG
ATCACATGAAACGGCATGACTTTTTCAAGAGTGCCATGCCCGAAGGTTATGTACAGGAACGCACTATATC
TTTCAAAGATGACGGGACCTACAAGACGCGTGCTGAAGTCAAGTTTGAAGGTGATACCCTTGTTAATCGT
ATCGAGTTAAAGGGTATTGATTTTAAAGAAGATGGAAACATTCTTGGACACAAACTCGAGTACAACTTTA
ACTCACACAATGTATACATCACGGCAGACAAACAAAAGAATGGAATCAAAGCTAACTTCAAAATTCGCCA
CAACGTTGAAGATGGTTCCGTTCAACTAGCAGACCATTATCAACAAAATACTCCAATTGGCGATGGCCCT
GTCCTTTTACCAGACAACCATTACCTGTCGACACAATCTGTCCTTTCGAAAGATCCCAACGAAAAGCGTG
ACCACATGGTCCTTCTTGAGTTTGTAACTGCTGCTGGGATTACACATGGCATGGATGAGCTCTACAAAGG
TGGAGGTCGGACCGGTCGTACGGGCGGTGGCGGAGGGGATGCTTTAGACGATTTTGACTTAGATATGCTT
GGTTCAGACGCGTTAGACGACTTCGACCTAGACATGTTAGGCTCAGATGCATTGGACGACTTCGATTTAG
ATATGTTGGGCTCCGATGCCCTAGATGACTTTGATCTAGATATGCTAGGTAGTGGCGGTGGCGGAGGGGC
TCCAAAGAAGAAGAGAAAGGTCCGTACGGGAGGAGGATCTCGGACCGAAGAGTACAAGCTTATCCTGAAC
GGTAAAACCCTGAAAGGTGAAACCACCACCGAAGCTGTTGACGCTGCTACCGCGGAAAAAGTTTTCAAAC
AGTACGCTAACGACAACGGTGTTGACGGTGAATGGACCTACGACGACGCTACCAAAACCTTCACGGTAAC
CGAAGGTGGTGGTAGCGGTGGTGGTACTAGTCCAAAAACAAGGAGGAGGCCGCGAAGATCACAACGGAAA
AGGCCGCCTACGCCATGGCCGTAAGCTTGTTCGAGTATTATGGCATTGGGAAAACTGTTTTTCTTGTACC
ATTTGTTGTGCTTGTAATTTACTGTGTTTTTTATTCGGTTTTCGCTATCGAACTGTGAAATGGAAATGGA
TGGAGAAGAGTTAATGAATGATATGGTCCTTTTGTTCATTCTCAAATTAATATTATTTGTTTTTTCTCTT
ATTTGTTGTGTGTTGAATTTGAAATTATAAGAGATATGCAAACATTTTGTTTTGAGTAAAAATGTGTCAA
ATCGTGGCCTCTAATGACCGAAGTTAATATGAGGAGTAAAACACTTGTAGTTGTCGCTGAGCTCAGTG
